>Addgene plasmid #131925 | pDONR221_SLC7A1 | addgene full sequence | sequence record 259479 | Addgene NGS Result
CTTTCCTGCGTTATCCCCTGATTCTGTGGATAACCGTATTACCGCCTTTGAGTGAGCTGATACCGCTCGC
CGCAGCCGAACGACCGAGCGCAGCGAGTCAGTGAGCGAGGAAGCGGAAGAGCGCCCAATACGCAAACCGC
CTCTCCCCGCGCGTTGGCCGATTCATTAATGCAGCTGGCACGACAGGTTTCCCGACTGGAAAGCGGGCAG
TGAGCGCAACGCAATTAATACGCGTACCGCTAGCCAGGAAGAGTTTGTAGAAACGCAAAAAGGCCATCCG
TCAGGATGGCCTTCTGCTTAGTTTGATGCCTGGCAGTTTATGGCGGGCGTCCTGCCCGCCACCCTCCGGG
CCGTTGCTTCACAACGTTCAAATCCGCTCCCGGCGGATTTGTCCTACTCAGGAGAGCGTTCACCGACAAA
CAACAGATAAAACGAAAGGCCCAGTCTTCCGACTGAGCCTTTCGTTTTATTTGATGCCTGGCAGTTCCCT
ACTCTCGCGTTAACGCTAGCATGGATGTTTTCCCAGTCACGACGTTGTAAAACGACGGCCAGTCTTAAGC
TCGGGCCCCAAATAATGATTTTATTTTGACTGATAGTGACCTGTTCGTTGCAACACATTGATGAGCAATG
CTTTTTTATAATGCCAACTTTGTACAAAAAAGCAGGCTCCACCATGGGCTGCAAGGTGCTGCTGAACATC
GGCCAGCAGATGCTGCGGAGAAAGGTGGTGGACTGCAGCAGGGAGGAGACCAGGCTGTCCAGGTGTCTGA
ATACATTTGATCTGGTGGCCCTGGGAGTGGGAAGCACCCTGGGAGCCGGCGTGTATGTGCTGGCAGGAGC
AGTGGCAAGGGAGAACGCAGGCCCTGCCATCGTGATCTCTTTTCTGATCGCCGCCCTGGCAAGCGTGCTG
GCAGGACTGTGCTACGGAGAGTTCGGAGCAAGGGTGCCAAAGACAGGATCCGCCTACCTGTATTCTTACG
TGACCGTGGGCGAGCTGTGGGCCTTCATCACAGGCTGGAATCTGATCCTGTCCTATATCATCGGCACCAG
CTCCGTGGCAAGGGCATGGTCTGCCACATTTGACGAGCTGATCGGCCGGCCTATCGGCGAGTTCTCTAGA
ACCCACATGACACTGAACGCCCCTGGCGTGCTGGCCGAGAATCCAGATATCTTTGCCGTGATCATCATCC
TGATCCTGACCGGCCTGCTGACACTGGGCGTGAAGGAGTCCGCCATGGTGAACAAGATCTTCACCTGCAT
CAATGTGCTGGTGCTGGGCTTTATCATGGTGTCTGGCTTCGTGAAGGGCAGCGTGAAGAACTGGCAGCTG
ACCGAGGAGGACTTTGGCAATACAAGCGGCCGGCTGTGCCTGAACAATGATACCAAGGAGGGCAAGCCAG
GAGTGGGAGGCTTCATGCCTTTCGGCTTTTCCGGCGTGCTGTCTGGAGCAGCAACATGCTTCTACGCCTT
TGTGGGCTTCGACTGTATCGCCACCACAGGCGAGGAGGTGAAGAACCCCCAGAAGGCCATCCCTGTGGGC
ATCGTGGCCTCTCTGCTGATCTGCTTTATCGCCTATTTCGGCGTGAGCGCCGCCCTGACCCTGATGATGC
CATACTTTTGTCTGGACAACAATAGCCCCCTGCCTGATGCCTTCAAGCACGTGGGATGGGAGGGAGCAAA
GTATGCAGTGGCAGTGGGAAGCCTGTGCGCACTGTCTGCCAGCCTGCTGGGATCCATGTTCCCAATGCCC
AGAGTGATCTACGCCATGGCCGAGGACGGCCTGCTGTTCAAGTTTCTGGCCAACGTGAATGATCGCACCA
AGACACCCATCATCGCCACCCTGGCATCCGGAGCAGTGGCAGCCGTGATGGCCTTCCTGTTTGACCTGAA
GGATCTGGTGGACCTGATGTCCATCGGCACACTGCTGGCCTATTCTCTGGTGGCAGCATGCGTGCTGGTG
CTGAGGTATCAGCCTGAGCAGCCAAATCTGGTGTACCAGATGGCCTCCACCTCTGATGAGCTGGACCCAG
CCGATCAGAACGAGCTGGCCAGCACAAATGACTCCCAGCTGGGCTTTCTGCCCGAGGCCGAGATGTTCTC
CCTGAAGACCATCCTGTCTCCAAAGAACATGGAGCCCTCTAAGATCAGCGGCCTGATCGTGAATATCAGC
ACATCCCTGATCGCCGTGCTGATCATCACCTTTTGCATCGTGACAGTGCTGGGAAGGGAGGCCCTGACCA
AGGGCGCCCTGTGGGCCGTGTTCCTGCTGGCAGGAAGCGCCCTGCTGTGCGCCGTGGTGACCGGCGTGAT
CTGGAGACAGCCCGAGAGCAAGACAAAGCTGTCCTTTAAGGTGCCCTTCCTGCCTGTGCTGCCAATCCTG
TCCATCTTTGTGAACGTGTACCTGATGATGCAGCTGGATCAGGGAACCTGGGTGCGGTTCGCCGTGTGGA
TGCTGATTGGCTTTATCATCTATTTCGGCTACGGCCTGTGGCACTCTGAGGAGGCAAGCCTGGACGCAGA
TCAGGCAAGAACACCTGACGGCAATCTGGATCAGTGCAAGGACCCAGCTTTCTTGTACAAAGTTGGCATT
ATAAGAAAGCATTGCTTATCAATTTGTTGCAACGAACAGGTCACTATCAGTCAAAATAAAATCATTATTT
GCCATCCAGCTGATATCCCCTATAGTGAGTCGTATTACATGGTCATAGCTGTTTCCTGGCAGCTCTGGCC
CGTGTCTCAAAATCTCTGATGTTACATTGCACAAGATAAAAATATATCATCATGAACAATAAAACTGTCT
GCTTACATAAACAGTAATACAAGGGGTGTTATGAGCCATATTCAACGGGAAACGTCGAGGCCGCGATTAA
ATTCCAACATGGATGCTGATTTATATGGGTATAAATGGGCTCGCGATAATGTCGGGCAATCAGGTGCGAC
AATCTATCGCTTGTATGGGAAGCCCGATGCGCCAGAGTTGTTTCTGAAACATGGCAAAGGTAGCGTTGCC
AATGATGTTACAGATGAGATGGTCAGACTAAACTGGCTGACGGAATTTATGCCTCTTCCGACCATCAAGC
ATTTTATCCGTACTCCTGATGATGCATGGTTACTCACCACTGCGATCCCCGGAAAAACAGCATTCCAGGT
ATTAGAAGAATATCCTGATTCAGGTGAAAATATTGTTGATGCGCTGGCAGTGTTCCTGCGCCGGTTGCAT
TCGATTCCTGTTTGTAATTGTCCTTTTAACAGCGATCGCGTATTTCGTCTCGCTCAGGCGCAATCACGAA
TGAATAACGGTTTGGTTGATGCGAGTGATTTTGATGACGAGCGTAATGGCTGGCCTGTTGAACAAGTCTG
GAAAGAAATGCATAAACTTTTGCCATTCTCACCGGATTCAGTCGTCACTCATGGTGATTTCTCACTTGAT
AACCTTATTTTTGACGAGGGGAAATTAATAGGTTGTATTGATGTTGGACGAGTCGGAATCGCAGACCGAT
ACCAGGATCTTGCCATCCTATGGAACTGCCTCGGTGAGTTTTCTCCTTCATTACAGAAACGGCTTTTTCA
AAAATATGGTATTGATAATCCTGATATGAATAAATTGCAGTTTCATTTGATGCTCGATGAGTTTTTCTAA
TCAGAATTGGTTAATTGGTTGTAACACTGGCAGAGCATTACGCTGACTTGACGGGACGGCGCAAGCTCAT
GACCAAAATCCCTTAACGTGAGTTACGCGTCGTTCCACTGAGCGTCAGACCCCGTAGAAAAGATCAAAGG
ATCTTCTTGAGATCCTTTTTTTCTGCGCGTAATCTGCTGCTTGCAAACAAAAAAACCACCGCTACCAGCG
GTGGTTTGTTTGCCGGATCAAGAGCTACCAACTCTTTTTCCGAAGGTAACTGGCTTCAGCAGAGCGCAGA
TACCAAATACTGTTCTTCTAGTGTAGCCGTAGTTAGGCCACCACTTCAAGAACTCTGTAGCACCGCCTAC
ATACCTCGCTCTGCTAATCCTGTTACCAGTGGCTGCTGCCAGTGGCGATAAGTCGTGTCTTACCGGGTTG
GACTCAAGACGATAGTTACCGGATAAGGCGCAGCGGTCGGGCTGAACGGGGGGTTCGTGCACACAGCCCA
GCTTGGAGCGAACGACCTACACCGAACTGAGATACCTACAGCGTGAGCTATGAGAAAGCGCCACGCTTCC
CGAAGGGAGAAAGGCGGACAGGTATCCGGTAAGCGGCAGGGTCGGAACAGGAGAGCGCACGAGGGAGCTT
CCAGGGGGAAACGCCTGGTATCTTTATAGTCCTGTCGGGTTTCGCCACCTCTGACTTGAGCGTCGATTTT
TGTGATGCTCGTCAGGGGGGCGGAGCCTATGGAAAAACGCCAGCAACGCGGCCTTTTTACGGTTCCTGGC
CTTTTGCTGGCCTTTTGCTCACATGTT
Features (pLannotate 1.2.2; 10 found; start..end, strand, type, name):
    121..213     +  CDS            lacI (fragment): lac repressor; lacI; The lac repressor binds to the lac operator to inhibit transcription in E. coli. This inhibition can be relieved by adding lactose or isopropyl-β-D-thiogalactopyranoside (IPTG).
    268..295     -  terminator     rrnB T2 terminator: transcription terminator T2 from the E. coli rrnB gene
    427..470     +  terminator     rrnB T1 terminator: Escherichia coli rrnB; transcription terminator T1 from the E. coli rrnB gene
    517..553     -  CDS            lacZα (fragment): LacZα fragment of β-galactosidase; lacZ fragment
    569..668     +  protein_bind   attL1: mutant version of attL; recombination site for the Gateway® LR reaction LR Clonase™
    674..2560    +  CDS            SLC7A1: SL7A1_HUMAN - Also known as ATRC1 From Homo sapiens (Human).
   2562..2661    -  protein_bind   attL2: mutant version of attL; recombination site for the Gateway® LR reaction LR Clonase™
   2679..2697    -  promoter       T7 promoter: promoter for bacteriophage T7 RNA polymerase
   2831..3640    +  CDS            KanR: aminoglycoside phosphotransferase; aph(3')-Ia; confers resistance to kanamycin in bacteria or G418 (Geneticin®) in eukaryotes
   3787..4375    +  rep_origin     ori: high-copy-number ColE1/pMB1/pBR322/pUC origin of replication
