[The description below was written by a language model from this plasmid's Addgene catalogue record and pLannotate feature annotations shown in this document.]
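Description:
pDONR221_SLC7A1 is a Gateway entry clone built on the pDONR221 backbone, carrying a codon-optimized open reading frame for human SLC7A1 (also known as CAT-1, HCAT1, ATRC1, ERR or REC1L), a member of the solute carrier family. It belongs to a large collection of SLC transporter clones assembled by a consortium working to open this protein class to drug discovery. The sequenced plasmid is 4,437 nt. It is maintained in E. coli through a high-copy ColE1/pUC-type origin and selected with kanamycin via the aph(3')-Ia KanR gene.

The 1,887 bp SLC7A1 coding sequence lies between attL1 and attL2, the recombination sites left after a BP reaction into the donor vector. These sites allow an LR Clonase reaction to move the ORF directionally into any attR-containing destination vector. Although the catalogue lists the vector type as mammalian expression, the feature table shows no eukaryotic promoter, polyadenylation signal, tag or reporter around the insert, so expression depends on the destination vector chosen. The rrnB T1 and T2 terminators upstream of attL1 shield the insert from read-through transcription in bacteria. A T7 promoter sits just beyond attL2 and points back toward the insert on the opposite strand. The short lacI and lacZα fragments annotated nearby are backbone remnants rather than functional genes, and M13 forward and reverse priming sites flank the cassette for sequence verification. In line with its stated purpose, the plasmid is a source clone for subcloning SLC7A1 into custom expression vectors.
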