Addgene plasmid #131925: pDONR221_SLC7A1
Purpose: Gateway entry clone with codon-optimized ORF sequence for subcloning into custom expression vectors
Depositing lab: RESOLUTE Consortium & Giulio Superti-Furga. Depositing organization: CeMM Research Center for Molecular Medicine. Publication: The RESOLUTE consortium: unlocking SLC transporters for drug discovery. Superti-Furga G, Lackner D, Wiedmer T, Ingles-Prieto A, Barbosa B, Girardi E, Goldmann U, Gurtl B, Klavins K, Klimek C, Lindinger S, Lineiro-Retes E, Muller AC, Onstein S, Redinger G, Reil D, Sedlyarov V, Wolf G, Crawford M, Everley R, ... Steppan CM. Nat Rev Drug Discov. 2020 Jul;19(7):429-430. doi: 10.1038/d41573-020-00056-6. PubMed 32265506.
Backbone
  Vector backbone: pDONR221
  Backbone manufacturer: Thermo Fisher Scientific
  Backbone size w/o insert (bp): 2550
  Vector type: Mammalian Expression
Growth in bacteria
  Bacterial resistance: Kanamycin, 50 μg/mL
  Growth temperature: 37°C
  Growth strain: Stbl3
  Copy number: High Copy
Gene/Insert
  Gene/Insert name: SLC7A1 (alt name: CAT-1, HCAT1, REC1L, ERR, ATRC1)
  Species: H. sapiens (human)
  Insert size (bp): 1887
  Entrez Gene: SLC7A1 (a.k.a. ATRC1, CAT-1, ERR, HCAT1, REC1L)
  Cloning method: Gateway Cloning
  Sequencing primers: 5′ M13-fwd; 3′ M13-rev
Terms and licenses: Academic/Nonprofit Terms; Industry Terms
Depositor comments: For more information on the full Resolute plasmid collection, please see www.addgene.org/depositor-collections/re-solute/. Please provide your feedback on this plasmid to the RESOLUTE consortium by filling out their RESOLUTE repository feedback form: https://forms.office.com/Pages/ResponsePage.aspx?id=0e05yklzmkS7rjFGQL4N7z4feCLQvEJAmVcOCM_u885UN1JJRko0Ukg4TVQwNTZLOUxPQVJWT1NHUCQlQCN0PWcu
How to cite: pDONR221_SLC7A1 was a gift from RESOLUTE Consortium & Giulio Superti-Furga (Addgene plasmid # 131925 ; http://n2t.net/addgene:131925 ; RRID:Addgene_131925)
