>Addgene plasmid #131925 | pDONR221_SLC7A1 | depositor partial sequence | sequence record 253250 | Codon-optimized ORF of SLC7A1
ATGGGCTGCAAGGTGCTGCTGAACATCGGCCAGCAGATGCTGCGGAGAAAGGTGGTGGACTGCAGCAGGG
AGGAGACCAGGCTGTCCAGGTGTCTGAATACATTTGATCTGGTGGCCCTGGGAGTGGGAAGCACCCTGGG
AGCCGGCGTGTATGTGCTGGCAGGAGCAGTGGCAAGGGAGAACGCAGGCCCTGCCATCGTGATCTCTTTT
CTGATCGCCGCCCTGGCAAGCGTGCTGGCAGGACTGTGCTACGGAGAGTTCGGAGCAAGGGTGCCAAAGA
CAGGATCCGCCTACCTGTATTCTTACGTGACCGTGGGCGAGCTGTGGGCCTTCATCACAGGCTGGAATCT
GATCCTGTCCTATATCATCGGCACCAGCTCCGTGGCAAGGGCATGGTCTGCCACATTTGACGAGCTGATC
GGCCGGCCTATCGGCGAGTTCTCTAGAACCCACATGACACTGAACGCCCCTGGCGTGCTGGCCGAGAATC
CAGATATCTTTGCCGTGATCATCATCCTGATCCTGACCGGCCTGCTGACACTGGGCGTGAAGGAGTCCGC
CATGGTGAACAAGATCTTCACCTGCATCAATGTGCTGGTGCTGGGCTTTATCATGGTGTCTGGCTTCGTG
AAGGGCAGCGTGAAGAACTGGCAGCTGACCGAGGAGGACTTTGGCAATACAAGCGGCCGGCTGTGCCTGA
ACAATGATACCAAGGAGGGCAAGCCAGGAGTGGGAGGCTTCATGCCTTTCGGCTTTTCCGGCGTGCTGTC
TGGAGCAGCAACATGCTTCTACGCCTTTGTGGGCTTCGACTGTATCGCCACCACAGGCGAGGAGGTGAAG
AACCCCCAGAAGGCCATCCCTGTGGGCATCGTGGCCTCTCTGCTGATCTGCTTTATCGCCTATTTCGGCG
TGAGCGCCGCCCTGACCCTGATGATGCCATACTTTTGTCTGGACAACAATAGCCCCCTGCCTGATGCCTT
CAAGCACGTGGGATGGGAGGGAGCAAAGTATGCAGTGGCAGTGGGAAGCCTGTGCGCACTGTCTGCCAGC
CTGCTGGGATCCATGTTCCCAATGCCCAGAGTGATCTACGCCATGGCCGAGGACGGCCTGCTGTTCAAGT
TTCTGGCCAACGTGAATGATCGCACCAAGACACCCATCATCGCCACCCTGGCATCCGGAGCAGTGGCAGC
CGTGATGGCCTTCCTGTTTGACCTGAAGGATCTGGTGGACCTGATGTCCATCGGCACACTGCTGGCCTAT
TCTCTGGTGGCAGCATGCGTGCTGGTGCTGAGGTATCAGCCTGAGCAGCCAAATCTGGTGTACCAGATGG
CCTCCACCTCTGATGAGCTGGACCCAGCCGATCAGAACGAGCTGGCCAGCACAAATGACTCCCAGCTGGG
CTTTCTGCCCGAGGCCGAGATGTTCTCCCTGAAGACCATCCTGTCTCCAAAGAACATGGAGCCCTCTAAG
ATCAGCGGCCTGATCGTGAATATCAGCACATCCCTGATCGCCGTGCTGATCATCACCTTTTGCATCGTGA
CAGTGCTGGGAAGGGAGGCCCTGACCAAGGGCGCCCTGTGGGCCGTGTTCCTGCTGGCAGGAAGCGCCCT
GCTGTGCGCCGTGGTGACCGGCGTGATCTGGAGACAGCCCGAGAGCAAGACAAAGCTGTCCTTTAAGGTG
CCCTTCCTGCCTGTGCTGCCAATCCTGTCCATCTTTGTGAACGTGTACCTGATGATGCAGCTGGATCAGG
GAACCTGGGTGCGGTTCGCCGTGTGGATGCTGATTGGCTTTATCATCTATTTCGGCTACGGCCTGTGGCA
CTCTGAGGAGGCAAGCCTGGACGCAGATCAGGCAAGAACACCTGACGGCAATCTGGATCAGTGCAAG
